>Addgene plasmid #216288 | pDEST14-DoubleCatcher-γ-Lock | addgene full sequence | sequence record 433338 | Addgene NGS Result
AGATCTCGATCCCGCGAAATTAATACGACTCACTATAGGGAGACCACAACGGTTTCCCTCTAGAAATAAT
TTTGTTTAACTTTAAGAAGGAGATATACATATGTCGTACTACCATCACCATCACCATCACGATTACGACA
TCCCCACAACTGAGAACCTTTATTTCCAAGGTGGGGCGATGGTTACTACTCTGAGTGGTCTGAGCGGCGA
ACAGTGTCCGTCGGGTGACATGACGACAGAGGAAGACAGTGCCACGCATATTAAATTTTCAAAACGTGAT
GAGGACGGTCGCGAGTTAGCAGGGGCAACTATGGAATTGCGTGACTCCTCCGGCAAAACCATTTCTACAT
GGATTAGTGATGGGCACGTAAAGGATTTTTATCTGTACCCCGGAAAGTATACCTTTGTCGAGACAGCGGC
TCCTGACGGTTATGAAGTGGCAACCCCGATCGAATTTACGGTGAATGAGGACGGGCAGGTGACGGTAGAT
GGGGAAGCCACAGAGGGCGATGCTCATACCGGGTCTGGTGGATCGGGAGGCTCTGGCGTAACTACTTTAA
GTGGGTTGAGCGGAGAACAAGGGCCTAGTGGAGATATGACAACCGAGGAGGACTCCGCCACCCATATTAA
ATTTAGTAAACGCGATGAAGACGGTCGCGAGCTTGCGGGTGCTACTATGGAGCTGCGCGATAGTAGCTGC
AAGACCATCTCGACCTGGATTTCAGATGGACATGTCAAAGACTTTTACCTGTACCCTGGCAAATATACCT
TTGTGGAAACGGCAGCTCCGGATGGATATGAGGTTGCGACGCCGATCGAGTTCACGGTCAACGAAGATGG
ACAAGTTACGGTGGACGGTGAGGCAACTGAAGGAGATGCAGGTAGTTCAGGCTCAGAAAACTTGTATTTT
CAGGGCGGAGGATCGGGGCGCGGAGTGCCCCACATTGTTATGGTGGCCGCCTACAAACGCTATAAATAAA
TGGTTGATGCTTGAGGATCCGAATTCGAGCTCCGTCGACAAGCTTGCGGCCGCACTCGAGCACCACCACC
ACCACCACTGAGATCCGGCTGCTAACAAAGCCCGAAAGGAAGCTGAGTTGGCTGCTGCCACCGCTGAGCA
ATAACTAGCATAACCCCTTGGGGCCTCTAAACGGGTCTTGAGGGGTTTTTTGCTGAAAGGAGGAACTATA
TCCGGATTGGCGAATGGG
[124 nt withheld, positions 1209-1332]
C
[91 nt withheld, positions 1334-1424]
A
[49 nt withheld, positions 1426-1474]
CCTTTGACGTTGGAGTCCACGTTCTTT
[37 nt withheld, positions 1502-1538]
ACCCTATCTCGGTCTATTCTTTTGATTTATAAGGGATTTTGCCGATTTCGGCCTATTGGTTAAAAAATGA
GCTGATTTAACAAAAATTTAACGCGAATTTTAACAAAATATTAACGCTTACAATTTAGGTGGCACTTTTC
GGGGAAATGTGCGCGGAACCCCTATTTGTTTATTTTTCTAAATACATTCAAATATGTATCCGCTCATGAG
ACAATAACCCTGGTAAATGCTTCAATAATATTGAAAAAGGAAGAGTATGAGTATTCAACATTTCCGTGTC
GCCCTTATTCCCTTTTTTGCGGCATTTTGCCTTCCTGTTTTTGCTCACCCAGAAACGCTGGTGAAAGTAA
AAGATGCTGAAGATCAGTTGGGTGCACGAGTGGGTTACATCGAACTGGATCTCAACAGCGGTAAGATCCT
TGAGAGTTTTCGCCCCGAAGAACGTTTTCCAATGATGAGCACTTTTAAAGTTCTGCTATGTGGCGCGGTA
TTATCCCGTATTGACGCCGGGCAAGAGCAACTCGGTCGCCGCATACACTATTCTCAGAATGACTTGGTTG
AGTACTCACCAGTCACAGAAAAGCATCTTACGGATGGCATGACAGTAAGAGAATTATGCAGTGCTGCCAT
AACCATGAGTGATAACACTGCGGCCAACTTACTTCTGACAACGATCGGAGGACCGAAGGAGCTAACCGCT
TTTTTGCACAACATGGGGGATCATGTAACTCGCCTTGATCGTTGGGAACCGGAGCTGAATGAAGCCATAC
CAAACGACGAGCGTGACACCACGATGCCTGCAGCAATGGCAACAACGTTGCGCAAACTATTAACTGGCGA
ACTACTTACTCTAGCTTCCCGGCAACAATTAATAGACTGGATGGAGGCGGATAAAGTTGCAGGACCACTT
CTGCGCTCGGCCCTTCCGGCTGGCTGGTTTATTGCTGATAAATCTGGAGCCGGTGAGCGTGGGTCTCGCG
GTATCATTGCAGCACTGGGGCCAGATGGTAAGCCCTCCCGTATCGTAGTTATCTACACGACGGGGAGTCA
GGCAACTATGGATGAACGAAATAGACAGATCGCTGAGATAGGTGCCTCACTGATTAAGCATTGGTAACTG
TCAGACCAAGTTTACTCATATATACTTTAGATTGATTTAAAACTTCATTTTTAATTTAAAAGGATCTAGG
TGAAGATCCTTTTTGATAATCTCATGACCAAAATCCCTTAACGTGAGTTTTCGTTCCACTGAGCGTCAGA
CCCCGTAGAAAAGATCAAAGGATCTTCTTGAGATCCTTTTTTTCTGCGCGTAATCTGCTGCTTGCAAACA
AAAAAACCACCGCTACCAGCGGTGGTTTGTTTGCCGGATCAAGAGCTACCAACTCTTTTTCCGAAGGTAA
CTGGCTTCAGCAGAGCGCAGATACCAAATACTGTCCTTCTAGTGTAGCCGTAGTTAGGCCACCACTTCAA
GAACTCTGTAGCACCGCCTACATACCTCGCTCTGCTAATCCTGTTACCAGTGGCTGCTGCCAGTGGCGAT
AAGTCGTGTCTTACCGGGTTGGACTCAAGACGATAGTTACCGGATAAGGCGCAGCGGTCGGGCTGAACGG
GGGGTTCGTGCACACAGCCCAGCTTGGAGCGAACGACCTACACCGAACTGAGATACCTACAGCGTGAGCT
ATGAGAAAGCGCCACGCTTCCCGAAGGGAGAAAGGCGGACAGGTATCCGGTAAGCGGCAGGGTCGGAACA
GGAGAGCGCACGAGGGAGCTTCCAGGGGGAAACGCCTGGTATCTTTATAGTCCTGTCGGGTTTCGCCACC
TCTGACTTGAGCGTCGATTTTTGTGATGCTCGTCAGGGGGGCGGAGCCTATGGAAAAACGCCAGCAACGC
GGCCTTTTTACGGTTCCTGGCCTTTTGCTGGCCTTTTGCTCACATGTTCTTTCCTGCGTTATCCCCTGAT
TCTGTGGATAACCGTATTACCGCCTTTGAGTGAGCTGATACCGCTCGCCGCAGCCGAACGACCGAGCGCA
GCGAGTCAGTGAGCGAGGAAGCGGAAGAGCGCCTGATGCGGTATTTTCTCCTTACGCATCTGTGCGGTAT
TTCACACCGCAATGGTGCACTCTCAGTACAATCTGCTCTGATGCCGCATAGTTAAGCCAGTATACACTCC
GCTATCGCTACGTGACTGGGTCATGGCTGCGCCCCGACACCCGCCAACACCCGCTGACGCGCCCTGACGG
GCTTGTCTGCTCCCGGCATCCGCTTACAGACAAGCTGTGACCGTCTCCGGGAGCTGCATGTGTCAGAGGT
TTTCACCGTCATCACCGAAACGCGCGAGGCAGCTGCGGTAAAGCTCATCAGCGTGGTCGTGAAGCGATTC
ACAGATGTCTGCCTGTTCATCCGCGTCCAGCTCGTTGAGCTTCTCCAGAAGCGTTAATGTCTGGCTTCTG
ATAAAGCGGGCCATGTTAAGGGCGGTTTTTTCCTGTTTGGTCACTGATGCCTCCGTGTAAGGGGGATTTC
TGTTCATGGGGGTAATGATACCGATGAAACGAGAGAGGATGCTCACGATACGGGTTACTGATGATGAACA
TGCCCGGTTACTGGAACGTTGTGAGGGTAAACAACTGGCGGTATGGATGCGGCGGGACCAGAGAAAAATC
ACTCAGGGTCAATGCCAGCGCTTCGTTAATACAGATGTAGGTGTTCCACAGGGTAGCCAGCAGCATCCTG
CGATGCAGATCCGGAACATAATGGTGCAGGGCGCTGACTTCCGCGTTTCCAGACTTTACGAAACACGGAA
ACCGAAGACCATTCATGTTGTTGCTCAGGTCGCAGACGTTTTGCAGCAGCAGTCGCTTCACGTTCGCTCG
CGTATCGGTGATTCATTCTGCTAACCAGTAAGGCAACCCCGCCAGCCTAGCCGGGTCCTCAACGACAGGA
GCACGATCATGCGCACCCGTGGCCAGGACCCAACGCTGCCCG
Features (pLannotate 1.2.2; 14 found; start..end, strand, type, name):
     21..39      +  promoter       T7 promoter: promoter for bacteriophage T7 RNA polymerase
     71..93      +  RBS            RBS: efficient ribosome binding site from bacteriophage T7 gene 10 (Olins and Rangwala, 1989)
    111..130     +  CDS            8xHis (fragment): 8xHis affinity tag
    896..916     +  CDS            TEV site: tobacco etch virus (TEV) protease recognition and cleavage site
   1041..1058    +  CDS            9xHis (fragment): 9xHis affinity tag
   1068..1117    +  CDS            SET1 (fragment): solubility-enhancement tag derived from T7 phage gene 10B
   1125..1172    +  terminator     T7 terminator: transcription terminator for bacteriophage T7 RNA polymerase
   1209..1637    +  rep_origin     f1 ori (sequence partly withheld): f1 bacteriophage origin of replication; arrow indicates direction of (+) strand synthesis
   1690..1794    +  promoter       AmpR promoter: bla
   1795..2655    +  CDS            AmpR: β-lactamase; bla; confers resistance to ampicillin, carbenicillin, and related antibiotics
   2826..3414    +  rep_origin     ori: high-copy-number ColE1/pMB1/pBR322/pUC origin of replication
   3600..3739    -  misc_feature   bom: basis of mobility region from pBR322
   3841..4032    -  CDS            rop: Rop protein, which maintains plasmids at low copy number; rop
   4049..4429    +  CDS            YPB1_ECOLX: Protein predicted: Swiss-Prot protein existence level 4. From Escherichia coli.
