[The description below was written by a language model from this plasmid's Addgene catalogue record and pLannotate feature annotations shown in this document.]
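Description:
pDEST14-DoubleCatcher-γ-Lock is a bacterial expression plasmid built on the pDEST14 backbone for T7-driven production of a synthetic protein in E. coli. It is selected with ampicillin through a β-lactamase gene under its own promoter and replicates from a ColE1/pMB1-type origin. The feature table also shows the pBR322-derived bom region and a rop gene, along with an f1 phage origin. The catalogue lists the plasmid as high copy, although rop is normally associated with reduced copy number. The catalogue gives a total size of 7301 bp, whereas the sequenced record behind the feature table is 4,520 nt. The two figures do not agree, and the record does not explain the difference.

The 879 bp insert, introduced by Gibson cloning, encodes DoubleCatcher γ-Lock. This is a variant of DoubleCatcher in which the orientation of each of its SpyCatcher003 moieties is fixed by an internal disulfide bond. Transcription runs from a T7 promoter, followed by the phage T7 gene 10 ribosome binding site, and ends at a T7 terminator, so expression requires a host that supplies T7 RNA polymerase. According to the catalogue, the insert carries an N-terminal His6 tag and TEV protease cleavage sites at both its N- and C-terminal ends. The annotation detects a His-tag fragment near the start of the coding region and one TEV site towards its end. It also picks up a second His-like fragment and a short match to a T7 gene 10B-derived solubility tag just upstream of the terminator, and these may be backbone remnants rather than part of the product.

SpyCatcher003 forms a spontaneous covalent isopeptide bond with SpyTag-bearing partners. The associated publication title indicates use in the combinatorial assembly of bispecific binders.
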