Addgene plasmid #216288: pDEST14-DoubleCatcher-γ-Lock
Purpose: Expresses DoubleCatcher-γ-Lock in bacterial cells. DoubleCatcher-γ-Lock is a variant of DoubleCatcher in which the orientation of each SpyCatcher003 moiety is locked via an internal disulfide bond.
Depositing lab: Mark Howarth. Depositing organization: University of Oxford. Publication: SpyMask enables combinatorial assembly of bispecific binders. Driscoll CL, Keeble AH, Howarth MR. Nat Commun. 2024 Mar 16;15(1):2403. doi: 10.1038/s41467-024-46599-9. PubMed 38493197.
Backbone
  Vector backbone: pDEST14
  Backbone manufacturer: Thermo Fisher Scientific
  Backbone size w/o insert (bp): 6422
  Total vector size (bp): 7301
  Vector type: Bacterial Expression
Growth in bacteria
  Bacterial resistance: Ampicillin, 100 μg/mL
  Growth temperature: 37°C
  Growth strain: DH5alpha
  Copy number: High Copy
Gene/Insert
  Gene/Insert name: DoubleCatcher γ-Lock
  Species: Synthetic
  Insert size (bp): 879
  Promoter: T7 promoter
  Tag / fusion protein: His6 (N terminal on insert); TEV cleavage site (N terminal on insert); TEV cleavage site (C terminal on insert)
  Cloning method: Gibson Cloning
  Sequencing primers: 5′ T7F; 3′ T7R
Terms and licenses: Academic/Nonprofit Terms; Industry Terms: Not Available to Industry
How to cite: pDEST14-DoubleCatcher-γ-Lock was a gift from Mark Howarth (Addgene plasmid # 216288 ; http://n2t.net/addgene:216288 ; RRID:Addgene_216288)
